LOCUS       Exported 4838 bp ds-DNA circular SYN 12-MAY-2021
DEFINITION  Expresses CIRTS-10 (bdefensin 3-SLBP-YTHDF2(1-200)) in mammalian
            cells.
ACCESSION   .
VERSION     .
KEYWORDS    CIRTS-10: bdefensin 3-SLBP-YTHDF2(1-200)
SOURCE      synthetic DNA construct
  ORGANISM  synthetic DNA construct
REFERENCE   1 (bases 1 to 4838)
  AUTHORS   Rauch S, He E, Srienc M, Zhou H, Zhang Z, Dickinson BC
  TITLE     Programmable RNA-Guided RNA Effector Proteins Built from Human
            Parts.
  JOURNAL   Cell. 2019 Jun 27;178(1):122-134.e12. doi:
            10.1016/j.cell.2019.05.049. Epub 2019 Jun 20.
  PUBMED    31230714
REFERENCE   2 (bases 1 to 4838)
  AUTHORS   .
  TITLE     Direct Submission
  JOURNAL   Exported May 12, 2021 from SnapGene Server 1.1.58
            http://www.snapgene.com
FEATURES             Location/Qualifiers
     source          1..4838
                     /organism="synthetic DNA construct"
                     /mol_type="other DNA"
     primer_bind     46..65
                     /label=Neo-F
                     /note="Neomycin resistance gene, forward primer"
     rep_origin      complement(348..936)
                     /direction=LEFT
                     /label=ori
                     /note="high-copy-number ColE1/pMB1/pBR322/pUC origin of
                     replication"
     primer_bind     complement(428..447)
                     /label=pBR322ori-F
                     /note="pBR322 origin, forward primer"
     misc_feature    1052..1335
                     /label=cer region
                     /note="ColE1-derived recombination site that helps to
                     maintain plasmids as monomers"
     enhancer        1526..1905
                     /label=CMV enhancer
                     /note="human cytomegalovirus immediate early enhancer"
     promoter        1906..2109
                     /label=CMV promoter
                     /note="human cytomegalovirus (CMV) immediate early
                     promoter"
     primer_bind     2060..2080
                     /label=CMV-F
                     /note="Human CMV immediate early promoter, forward primer"
     intron          2245..2377
                     /label=chimeric intron
                     /note="chimera between introns from human beta-globin and
                     immunoglobulin heavy chain genes"
     primer_bind     2360..2379
                     /label=pMT2-F
                     /note="Synthetic intron, forward primer"
     regulatory      2421..2430
                     /regulatory_class="other"
                     /note="vertebrate consensus sequence for strong initiation
                     of translation (Kozak, 1987)"
     CDS             2844..2870
                     /codon_start=1
                     /product="nuclear export signal from the HIV Rev protein
                     (Fischer et al., 1995)"
                     /label=NES
                     /translation="LPPLERLTL"
     CDS             3504..3527
                     /codon_start=1
                     /product="FLAG(R) epitope tag, followed by an enterokinase
                     cleavage site"
                     /label=FLAG
                     /translation="DYKDDDDK"
     primer_bind     complement(3645..3663)
                     /label=T7 Term
                     /note="T7 terminator, reverse primer"
     polyA_signal    3700..3821
                     /label=SV40 poly(A) signal
                     /note="SV40 polyadenylation signal"
     primer_bind     complement(3711..3730)
                     /label=EBV-rev
                     /note="SV40 polyA terminator, reverse primer"
     primer_bind     3765..3784
                     /label=SV40pA-R
                     /note="SV40 polyA, reverse primer"
     CDS             4220..176
                     /codon_start=1
                     /gene="aph(3')-II (or nptII)"
                     /product="aminoglycoside phosphotransferase from Tn5"
                     /label=NeoR/KanR
                     /note="confers resistance to neomycin, kanamycin, and G418
                     (Geneticin(R))"
                     /translation="MLEQDGLHAGSPAAWVERLFGYDWAQQTIGCSDAAVFRLSAQGRP
                     VLFVKTDLSGALNELQDEAARLSWLATTGVPCAAVLDVVTEAGRDWLLLGEVPGQDLLS
                     SHLAPAEKVSIMADAMRRLHTLDPATCPFDHQAKHRIERARTRMEAGLVDQDDLDEEHQ
                     GLAPAELFARLKARMPDGEDLVVTHGDACLPNIMVENGRFSGFIDCGRLGVADRYQDIA
                     LATRDIAEELGGEWADRFLVLYGIAAPDSQRIAFYRLLDEFF"
     primer_bind     complement(4274..4293)
                     /label=Neo-R
                     /note="Neomycin resistance gene, reverse primer"
ORIGIN
        1 tcgactgtgg ccggctgggt gtggcggacc gctatcagga catagcgttg gctacccgtg
       61 atattgctga agagcttggc ggcgaatggg ctgaccgctt cctcgtgctt tacggtatcg
      121 ccgctcccga ttcgcagcgc atcgccttct atcgccttct tgacgagttc ttctgagcgg
      181 gactctgggg ttcgaaatga ccgaccaagc gacgcccaac cggtatcagc tcactcaaag
      241 gcggtaatac ggttatccac agaatcaggg gataacgcag gaaagaacat gtgagcaaaa
      301 ggccagcaaa aggccaggaa ccgtaaaaag gccgcgttgc tggcgttttt ccataggctc
      361 cgcccccctg acgagcatca caaaaatcga cgctcaagtc agaggtggcg aaacccgaca
      421 ggactataaa gataccaggc gtttccccct ggaagctccc tcgtgcgctc tcctgttccg
      481 accctgccgc ttaccggata cctgtccgcc tttctccctt cgggaagcgt ggcgctttct
      541 catagctcac gctgtaggta tctcagttcg gtgtaggtcg ttcgctccaa gctgggctgt
      601 gtgcacgaac cccccgttca gcccgaccgc tgcgccttat ccggtaacta tcgtcttgag
      661 tccaacccgg taagacacga cttatcgcca ctggcagcag ccactggtaa caggattagc
      721 agagcgaggt atgtaggcgg tgctacagag ttcttgaagt ggtggcctaa ctacggctac
      781 actagaagga cagtatttgg tatctgcgct ctgctgaagc cagttacctt cggaaaaaga
      841 gttggtagct cttgatccgg caaacaaacc accgctggta gcggtggttt ttttgtttgc
      901 aagcagcaga ttacgcgcag aaaaaaagga tttcaagaag atcctttgat cttttctacg
      961 gggtctgacg ctcagtggaa cgaaaactca cgttaaggga ttttggtcat gagattatca
     1021 aaaaggatct tcacctagat ccttttatag tccggaaata caggaacgca cgctggatgg
     1081 cccttcgctg ggatggtgaa accatgaaaa atggcagctt cagtggatta agtgggggta
     1141 atgtggcctg taccctctgg ttgcataggt attcatacgg ttaaaattta tcaggcgcga
     1201 ttgcggcagt ttttcgggtg gtttgttgcc atttttacct gtctgctgcc gtgatcgcgc
     1261 tgaacgcgtt ttagcggtgc gtacaattaa gggattatgg taaatccact tactgtctgc
     1321 cctcgtagcc atcgagataa accgcagtac tccggccacg atgcgtccgg cgtagaggat
     1381 cgagatcttc aatattggcc attagccata ttattcattg gttatatagc ataaatcaat
     1441 attggctatt ggccattgca tacgttgtat ctatatcata atatgtacat ttatattggc
     1501 tcatgtccaa tatgaccgcc atgttggcat tgattattga ctagttatta atagtaatca
     1561 attacggggt cattagttca tagcccatat atggagttcc gcgttacata acttacggta
     1621 aatggcccgc ctggctgacc gcccaacgac ccccgcccat tgacgtcaat aatgacgtat
     1681 gttcccatag taacgccaat agggactttc cattgacgtc aatgggtgga gtatttacgg
     1741 taaactgccc acttggcagt acatcaagtg tatcatatgc caagtccgcc ccctattgac
     1801 gtcaatgacg gtaaatggcc cgcctggcat tatgcccagt acatgacctt acgggacttt
     1861 cctacttggc agtacatcta cgtattagtc atcgctatta ccatggtgat gcggttttgg
     1921 cagtacacca atgggcgtgg atagcggttt gactcacggg gatttccaag tctccacccc
     1981 attgacgtca atgggagttt gttttggcac caaaatcaac gggactttcc aaaatgtcgt
     2041 aataaccccg ccccgttgac gcaaatgggc ggtaggcgtg tacggtggga ggtctatata
     2101 agcagagctg gtttagtgaa ccgtcagatc actagaagct ttattgcggt agtttatcac
     2161 agttaaattg ctaacgcagt cagtgcttct gacacaacag tctcgaactt aagctgcaga
     2221 agttggtcgt gaggcactgg gcaggtaagt atcaaggtta caagacaggt ttaaggagac
     2281 caatagaaac tgggcttgtc gagacagaga agactcttgc gtttctgata ggcacctatt
     2341 ggtcttactg acatccactt tgcctttctc tccacaggtg tccactccca gttcaattac
     2401 agctcttaag gctagagtat gccaccatgg gaattatcaa cacccttcaa aaatactact
     2461 gtcgcgtccg tgggggtcgt tgcgcagtcc tgtcgtgcct gcctaaagag gagcagatcg
     2521 gtaaatgctc aacccgtgga cgtaagtgct gtcgtcgcaa gaaaggcggt tctggaggct
     2581 caggggggag cggagggtcc ggtggatcag gaggctccgc ggacttcgag acggatgaga
     2641 gtgtactgat gcgccgccag aagcaaatca attacggaaa gaacactatc gcatacgacc
     2701 gctatatcaa ggaagtgcca cgccacttgc gccagcccgg catccatcca aaaacgccca
     2761 ataagtttaa aaagtattca cgtcgttcgt gggatcaaca aattaaactg tggaaagttg
     2821 cacttcactt ctgggacctt caactgcctc cacttgaaag actgacactg ggcggtagtg
     2881 gaggaagcgg ggggagcgga gggagtggtg gatccggcgg ctccatgtcg gccagcagcc
     2941 tcttggagca gagaccaaaa ggtcaaggaa acaaagtaca aaatggatct gtacatcaaa
     3001 aggatggatt aaacgatgat gattttgaac cttacttgag tccacaggca aggcccaata
     3061 atgcatatac tgccatgtca gattcctact tacccagtta ctacagtccc tccattggct
     3121 tctcctattc tttgggtgaa gctgcttggt ctacgggggg tgacacagcc atgccctact
     3181 taacttctta tggacagctg agcaacggag agccccactt cctaccagat gcaatgtttg
     3241 ggcaaccagg agccctaggt agcactccat ttcttggtca gcatggtttt aatttctttc
     3301 ccagtgggat tgacttctca gcatggggaa ataacagttc tcagggacag tctactcaga
     3361 gctctggata tagtagcaat tatgcttatg cacctagctc cttaggtgga gccatgattg
     3421 atggacagtc agcttttgcc aatgagaccc tcaataaggc tcctggcatg aatactatag
     3481 accaagggat ggcagcagga tccgattaca aggacgacga tgacaagtag tgtttaaacg
     3541 aattcgggct cggtacccgg ggatcctcta gagtcgacct gcaggcatgc aagctgatcc
     3601 ggctgctaac aaagcccgaa aggaagctga gttggctgct gccaccgctg agcaataact
     3661 agcataaccc cttggggcgg ccgcttcgag cagacatgat aagatacatt gatgagtttg
     3721 gacaaaccac aactagaatg cagtgaaaaa aatgctttat ttgtgaaatt tgtgatgcta
     3781 ttgctttatt tgtaaccatt ataagctgca ataaacaagt taacaacaac aattgcattc
     3841 attttatgtt tcaggttcag ggggagatgt gggaggtttt tttaagcaag taaaacctct
     3901 acaaatgtgg taaaatcgaa ttctaatgga tcctctttgc gcttgcgttt tcccttgtcc
     3961 agatagccca gtagctgaca ttcatccggg gtcagcaccg tttctgcgga ctggctttct
     4021 acgtgttccg cttcctttag cagcccttgc gccctgagtg cttgcggcag cgtgagcttc
     4081 aaaagaattg ccagctgggg cgccctctgg taaggttggg aagccctgca aagtaaactg
     4141 gatggctttc ttgccgccaa ggatctgatg gcgcagggga tcaagatctg atcaagagac
     4201 aggatgacgg tcgtttcgca tgcttgaaca agatggattg cacgcaggtt ctccggccgc
     4261 ttgggtggag aggctattcg gctatgactg ggcacaacag acaatcggct gctctgatgc
     4321 cgccgtgttc cggctgtcag cgcaggggcg cccggttctt tttgtcaaga ccgacctgtc
     4381 cggtgccctg aatgaactgc aggacgaggc agcgcggcta tcgtggctgg ccacgacggg
     4441 cgttccttgc gcagctgtgc tcgacgttgt cactgaagcg ggaagggact ggctgctatt
     4501 gggcgaagtg ccggggcagg atctcctgtc atctcacctt gctcctgccg agaaagtatc
     4561 catcatggct gatgcaatgc ggcggctgca tacgcttgat ccggctacct gcccattcga
     4621 ccaccaagcg aaacatcgca tcgagcgagc acgcactcgg atggaagccg gtcttgtcga
     4681 tcaggatgat ctggacgaag agcatcaggg gctcgcgcca gccgaactgt tcgccaggct
     4741 caaggcgcgt atgccggatg gtgaggatct cgtcgtgact catggcgatg cctgcttgcc
     4801 gaatatcatg gtggaaaatg gccgcttttc tggattca
//
