LOCUS       Exported 4838 bp ds-DNA circular SYN 12-MAY-2021
DEFINITION  Expresses CIRTS-10 (bdefensin 3-SLBP-YTHDF2(1-200)) in mammalian
            cells.
ACCESSION   .
VERSION     .
KEYWORDS    CIRTS-10: bdefensin 3-SLBP-YTHDF2(1-200)
SOURCE      synthetic DNA construct
  ORGANISM  synthetic DNA construct
REFERENCE   1 (bases 1 to 4838)
  AUTHORS   Rauch S, He E, Srienc M, Zhou H, Zhang Z, Dickinson BC
  TITLE     Programmable RNA-Guided RNA Effector Proteins Built from Human
            Parts.
  JOURNAL   Cell. 2019 Jun 27;178(1):122-134.e12. doi:
            10.1016/j.cell.2019.05.049. Epub 2019 Jun 20.
  PUBMED    31230714
REFERENCE   2 (bases 1 to 4838)
  AUTHORS   .
  TITLE     Direct Submission
  JOURNAL   Exported May 12, 2021 from SnapGene Server 1.1.58
            http://www.snapgene.com
FEATURES             Location/Qualifiers
     source          1..4838
                     /organism="synthetic DNA construct"
                     /mol_type="other DNA"
     enhancer        93..472
                     /label=CMV enhancer
                     /note="human cytomegalovirus immediate early enhancer"
     promoter        473..676
                     /label=CMV promoter
                     /note="human cytomegalovirus (CMV) immediate early
                     promoter"
     primer_bind     627..647
                     /label=CMV-F
                     /note="Human CMV immediate early promoter, forward primer"
     intron          812..944
                     /label=chimeric intron
                     /note="chimera between introns from human beta-globin and
                     immunoglobulin heavy chain genes"
     primer_bind     927..946
                     /label=pMT2-F
                     /note="Synthetic intron, forward primer"
     regulatory      988..997
                     /regulatory_class="other"
                     /note="vertebrate consensus sequence for strong initiation
                     of translation (Kozak, 1987)"
     CDS             1411..1437
                     /codon_start=1
                     /product="nuclear export signal from the HIV Rev protein
                     (Fischer et al., 1995)"
                     /label=NES
                     /translation="LPPLERLTL"
     CDS             2071..2094
                     /codon_start=1
                     /product="FLAG(R) epitope tag, followed by an enterokinase
                     cleavage site"
                     /label=FLAG
                     /translation="DYKDDDDK"
     primer_bind     complement(2212..2230)
                     /label=T7 Term
                     /note="T7 terminator, reverse primer"
     polyA_signal    2267..2388
                     /label=SV40 poly(A) signal
                     /note="SV40 polyadenylation signal"
     primer_bind     complement(2278..2297)
                     /label=EBV-rev
                     /note="SV40 polyA terminator, reverse primer"
     CDS             2787..3581
                     /codon_start=1
                     /gene="aph(3')-II (or nptII)"
                     /product="aminoglycoside phosphotransferase from Tn5"
                     /label=NeoR/KanR
                     /note="confers resistance to neomycin, kanamycin, and G418
                     (Geneticin(R))"
                     /translation="MLEQDGLHAGSPAAWVERLFGYDWAQQTIGCSDAAVFRLSAQGRP
                     VLFVKTDLSGALNELQDEAARLSWLATTGVPCAAVLDVVTEAGRDWLLLGEVPGQDLLS
                     SHLAPAEKVSIMADAMRRLHTLDPATCPFDHQAKHRIERARTRMEAGLVDQDDLDEEHQ
                     GLAPAELFARLKARMPDGEDLVVTHGDACLPNIMVENGRFSGFIDCGRLGVADRYQDIA
                     LATRDIAEELGGEWADRFLVLYGIAAPDSQRIAFYRLLDEFF"
     primer_bind     complement(2841..2860)
                     /label=Neo-R
                     /note="Neomycin resistance gene, reverse primer"
     primer_bind     3451..3470
                     /label=Neo-F
                     /note="Neomycin resistance gene, forward primer"
     rep_origin      complement(3753..4341)
                     /direction=LEFT
                     /label=ori
                     /note="high-copy-number ColE1/pMB1/pBR322/pUC origin of
                     replication"
     primer_bind     complement(3833..3852)
                     /label=pBR322ori-F
                     /note="pBR322 origin, forward primer"
     misc_feature    4457..4740
                     /label=cer region
                     /note="ColE1-derived recombination site that helps to
                     maintain plasmids as monomers"
ORIGIN
        1 aatcaatatt ggctattggc cattgcatac gttgtatcta tatcataata tgtacattta
       61 tattggctca tgtccaatat gaccgccatg ttggcattga ttattgacta gttattaata
      121 gtaatcaatt acggggtcat tagttcatag cccatatatg gagttccgcg ttacataact
      181 tacggtaaat ggcccgcctg gctgaccgcc caacgacccc cgcccattga cgtcaataat
      241 gacgtatgtt cccatagtaa cgccaatagg gactttccat tgacgtcaat gggtggagta
      301 tttacggtaa actgcccact tggcagtaca tcaagtgtat catatgccaa gtccgccccc
      361 tattgacgtc aatgacggta aatggcccgc ctggcattat gcccagtaca tgaccttacg
      421 ggactttcct acttggcagt acatctacgt attagtcatc gctattacca tggtgatgcg
      481 gttttggcag tacaccaatg ggcgtggata gcggtttgac tcacggggat ttccaagtct
      541 ccaccccatt gacgtcaatg ggagtttgtt ttggcaccaa aatcaacggg actttccaaa
      601 atgtcgtaat aaccccgccc cgttgacgca aatgggcggt aggcgtgtac ggtgggaggt
      661 ctatataagc agagctggtt tagtgaaccg tcagatcact agaagcttta ttgcggtagt
      721 ttatcacagt taaattgcta acgcagtcag tgcttctgac acaacagtct cgaacttaag
      781 ctgcagaagt tggtcgtgag gcactgggca ggtaagtatc aaggttacaa gacaggttta
      841 aggagaccaa tagaaactgg gcttgtcgag acagagaaga ctcttgcgtt tctgataggc
      901 acctattggt cttactgaca tccactttgc ctttctctcc acaggtgtcc actcccagtt
      961 caattacagc tcttaaggct agagtatgcc accatgggaa ttatcaacac ccttcaaaaa
     1021 tactactgtc gcgtccgtgg gggtcgttgc gcagtcctgt cgtgcctgcc taaagaggag
     1081 cagatcggta aatgctcaac ccgtggacgt aagtgctgtc gtcgcaagaa aggcggttct
     1141 ggaggctcag gggggagcgg agggtccggt ggatcaggag gctccgcgga cttcgagacg
     1201 gatgagagtg tactgatgcg ccgccagaag caaatcaatt acggaaagaa cactatcgca
     1261 tacgaccgct atatcaagga agtgccacgc cacttgcgcc agcccggcat ccatccaaaa
     1321 acgcccaata agtttaaaaa gtattcacgt cgttcgtggg atcaacaaat taaactgtgg
     1381 aaagttgcac ttcacttctg ggaccttcaa ctgcctccac ttgaaagact gacactgggc
     1441 ggtagtggag gaagcggggg gagcggaggg agtggtggat ccggcggctc catgtcggcc
     1501 agcagcctct tggagcagag accaaaaggt caaggaaaca aagtacaaaa tggatctgta
     1561 catcaaaagg atggattaaa cgatgatgat tttgaacctt acttgagtcc acaggcaagg
     1621 cccaataatg catatactgc catgtcagat tcctacttac ccagttacta cagtccctcc
     1681 attggcttct cctattcttt gggtgaagct gcttggtcta cggggggtga cacagccatg
     1741 ccctacttaa cttcttatgg acagctgagc aacggagagc cccacttcct accagatgca
     1801 atgtttgggc aaccaggagc cctaggtagc actccatttc ttggtcagca tggttttaat
     1861 ttctttccca gtgggattga cttctcagca tggggaaata acagttctca gggacagtct
     1921 actcagagct ctggatatag tagcaattat gcttatgcac ctagctcctt aggtggagcc
     1981 atgattgatg gacagtcagc ttttgccaat gagaccctca ataaggctcc tggcatgaat
     2041 actatagacc aagggatggc agcaggatcc gattacaagg acgacgatga caagtagtgt
     2101 ttaaacgaat tcgggctcgg tacacgggga tcctctagag tcgacctgca ggcatgcaag
     2161 ctgatccggc tgctaacaaa gcccgaaagg aagctgagtt ggctgctgcc accgctgagc
     2221 aataactagc ataacccctt ggggcggccg cttcgagcag acatgataag atacattgat
     2281 gagtttggac aaaccacaac tagaatgcag tgaaaaaaat gctttatttg tgaaatttgt
     2341 gatgctattt ctttatttgt aaccattata agctgcaata aacaagttaa caacaacaat
     2401 tgcattcatt ttatgtttca ggttcagggg gagatgtggg aggttttttt aagcaagtaa
     2461 aacctctaca aatgtggtaa aatcgaattc taatggatcc tctttgcgct tgcgttttcc
     2521 cttgtccaga tagcccagta gctgacattc atccggggtc agcaccgttt ctgcggactg
     2581 gctttctacg tgttccgctt cctttagcag cccttgcgcc ctgagtgctt gcggcagcgt
     2641 gagcttcaaa agaattgcca gctggggcgc cctctggtaa ggttgggaag ccctgcaaag
     2701 taaactggat ggctttcttg ccgccaagga tctgatggcg caggggatca agatctgatc
     2761 aagagacagg atgacggtcg tttcgcatgc ttgaacaaga tggattgcac gcaggttctc
     2821 cggccgcttg ggtggagagg ctattcggct atgactgggc acaacagaca atcggctgct
     2881 ctgatgccgc cgtgttccgg ctgtcagcgc aggggcgccc ggttcttttt gtcaagaccg
     2941 acctgtccgg tgccctgaat gaactgcagg acgaggcagc gcggctatcg tggctggcca
     3001 cgacgggcgt tccttgcgca gctgtgctcg acgttgtcac tgaagcggga agggactggc
     3061 tgctattggg cgaagtgccg gggcaggatc tcctgtcatc tcaccttgct cctgccgaga
     3121 aagtatccat catggctgat gcaatgcggc ggctgcatac gcttgatccg gctacctgcc
     3181 cattcgacca ccaagcgaaa catcgcatcg agcgagcacg cactcggatg gaagccggtc
     3241 ttgtcgatca ggatgatctg gacgaagagc atcaggggct cgcgccagcc gaactgttcg
     3301 ccaggctcaa ggcgcgtatg ccggatggtg aggatctcgt cgtgactcat ggcgatgcct
     3361 gcttgccgaa tatcatggtg gaaaatggcc gcttttctgg attcatcgac tgtggccggc
     3421 tgggtgtggc ggaccgctat caggacatag cgttggctac ccgtgatatt gctgaagagc
     3481 ttggcggcga atgggctgac cgcttcctcg tgctttacgg tatcgccgct cccgattcgc
     3541 agcgcatcgc cttctatcgc cttcttgacg agttcttctg agcgggactc tggggttcga
     3601 aatgaccgac caagcgacgc ccaaccggta tcagctcact caaaggcggt aatacggtta
     3661 tccacagaat caggggataa cgcaggaaag aacatgtgag caaaaggcca gcaaaaggcc
     3721 aggaaccgta aaaaggccgc gttgctggcg tttttccata ggctccgccc ccctgacgag
     3781 catcacaaaa atcgacgctc aagtcagagg tggcgaaacc cgacaggact ataaagatac
     3841 caggcgtttc cccctggaag ctccctcgtg cgctctcctg ttccgaccct gccgcttacc
     3901 ggatacctgt ccgcctttct cccttcggga agcgtggcgc tttctcatag ctcacgctgt
     3961 aggtatctca gttcggtgta ggtcgttcgc tccaagctgg gctgtgtgca cgaacccccc
     4021 gttcagcccg accgctgcgc cttatccggt aactatcgtc ttgagtccaa cccggtaaga
     4081 cacgacttat cgccactggc agcagccact ggtaacagga ttagcagagc gaggtatgta
     4141 ggcggtgcta cagagttctt gaagtggtgg cctaactacg gctacactag aaggacagta
     4201 tttggtatct gcgctctgct gaagccagtt accttcggaa aaagagttgg tagctcttga
     4261 tccggcaaac aaaccaccgc tggtagcggt ggtttttttg tttgcaagca gcagattacg
     4321 cgcagaaaaa aaggatttca agaagatcct ttgatctttt ctacggggtc tgacgctcag
     4381 tggaacgaaa actcacgtta agggattttg gtcatgagat tatcaaaaag gatcttcacc
     4441 tagatccttt tatagtccgg aaatacagga acgcacgctg gatggccctt cgctgggatg
     4501 gtgaaaccat gaaaaatggc agcttcagtg gattaagtgg gggtaatgtg gcctgtaccc
     4561 tctggttgca taggtattca tacggttaaa atttatcagg cgcgattgcg gcagtttttc
     4621 gggtggtttg ttgccatttt tacctgtctg ctgccgtgat cgcgctgaac gcgttttagc
     4681 ggtgcgtaca attaagggat tatggtaaat ccacttactg tctgccctcg tagccatcga
     4741 gataaaccgc agtactccgg ccacgatgcg tccggcgtag aggatcgaga tcttcaatat
     4801 tggccattag ccatattatt cattggttat atagcata
//
